>Addgene plasmid #221712 | pCS2+-FLAG3-drAgo2 | addgene full sequence | sequence record 449337 | Addgene NGS Result
CGCCATTCTGCCTGGGGACGTCGGAGCAAGCTTGATTTAGGTGACACTATAGAATACAAGCTACTTGTTC
TTTTTGCAGGATCCATGGACTACAAAGACCATGACGGAGATTACAAAGACCACGACATCGACTACAAGGA
TGACGATGACAAGGGAGGATATCCCATTGGAGCAGCTGGTGCTACTGAGCTGTTTCAGGGACGTCCGTCT
TCAGGGTCAGATGTTTCTGCTCCTGCGTCTCCTCCAGCACCACAAGAATATGTCTTCAAACCACCTCAGC
GGCCAGACTTTGGCACAATGGGTAGGACAATCAAGCTTCAGGCCAACTTCTTTGAAATGGAAATTCCCAA
GTTGGAGGTTTATCATTATGAAATAGACATCAAGCCTGAGAAATGCCCACGGAGAGTTAACCGTGAAATA
GTTGAGCACATGGTCCAGCACTTTAAAACGCAGATCTTTGGAGATCGAAAGCCTGTGTATGATGGGAGGA
AGAATCTCTACACTGCCATGCCTTTACCCATTGGAAGAGACAAAGTGGAGCTGGAGGTCACGATTCCTGG
GGAGGGAAAAGACAGGAGCTTTAAAGTCGCTATAAAGTGGATGTCCTGTGTCAGTCTGCAAGCTTTGCAT
GAAGCACTCTCTGGACGGCTACCAAACATCCCTTTCGAGACCATTCAGGCTCTGGATGTTGTCATGAGAC
ATTTGCCCTCTATGAGGTACACCCCAGTCGGACGTTCATTCTTCACTCCATCGGAGGGCTGCTCTAACCC
TCTTGGTGGAGGAAGAGAAGTTTGGTTTGGTTTTCATCAGTCTGTTCGGCCATCACTCTGGAAGATGATG
CTCAACATTGATGTGTCTGCCACTGCGTTCTACAAAGCTCAACCCGTCATTGAATTCATGTGTGAGGTTT
TGGATTTTAAAAGCATCGAAGAGCAGCAAAAGCCCTTAACAGATTCCCAAAGAGTGAAGTTTACCAAGGA
GATCAAGGGTTTGAAGGTTGAAATTACTCACTGTGGACAAATGAAGAGGAAGTACAGAGTGTGTAATGTG
ACGAGAAGACCAGCCAGCCATCAAACGTTTCCTTTGCAGCAAGAGAATGGTCAGACCATTGAATGCACTG
TCGCCCAGTACTTCAAGGATAAGTACAAACTGGTGCTTCGATACCCACATCTCCCATGTTTACAAGTTGG
TCAGGAGCAGAAACACACCTACCTTCCGTTGGAGGTCTGCAACATTGTAGCCGGGCAGCGATGCATCAAG
AAACTGACAGACAATCAGACCTCCACTATGATACGTGCCACAGCCAGGTCTGCGCCCGACCGTCAGGACG
AGATCAGCAAACTGATGAGAAGTGCCAACTTCAATACAGATCCTTATGTGCGTGAGTTTGGAGTCATGGT
AAGAGACGATATGACTGAAGTCAATGGTCGGGTTCTTCAAGCACCGTCGATTCTCTATGGTGGAAGGAAC
AAAGCAATAGCAACCCCAGTCCAGGGCGTGTGGGACATGAGGAACAAGCAGTTCCACACAGGGATTGAAA
TCAAAGTTTGGGCCATTGCCTGCTTTGCCCCACAGAGGCAGTGCACAGAACTCCTGCTGAAGGCCTTCAC
TGACCAGCTTCGTAAGATCTCACGTGATGCTGGGATGCCCATTCAGGGCCAGCCGTGCTTTTGCAAATAC
GCCCAGGGAGCAGACAGTGTGGAGCCCATGTTCAAACACCTCAAGTACACTTATCAAGGGTTACAGTTGG
TGGTGGTCATCTTACCCGGCAAGACTCCTGTTTATGCTGAGGTGAAGCGTGTTGGAGACACTGTTCTCGG
CATGGCCACGCAGTGTGTCCAGGTGAAGAATGTGCAGAAGACCACACCTCAAACCCTTTCTAACCTCTGC
CTCAAGATTAACGTCAAACTGGGTGGAGTCAACAACATTCTTCTTCCACAGGGCAGGCCCTTGGTGTTCC
AGCAACCAGTTATCTTTTTAGGTGCAGATGTGACTCATCCACCAGCTGGAGATGGCAAGAAACCCTCAAT
TGCTGCTGTCGTTGGCAGTATGGATGCCCACCCAAGCAGATACTGTGCCACAGTGCGGGTCCAGCAGCAC
CGGCAGGACATCATTCAGGATCTGGCAACCATGGTCAGAGAGTTACTCATCCAGTTCTACAAATCCACAC
GCTTCAAACCAACACGCATCATCTACTACAGAGACGGCATCTCTGAAGGCCAGTTTAACCAGGTTCTACA
GCATGAGCTGCTGGCTATTCGTGAGGCCTGCATCAAGCTGGAGAAAGATTATCAGCCGGGTATCACCTTC
GTTGTAGTACAGAAGAGACACCACACCAGACTCTTCTGCATGGACAGGAACGAACGGGTTGGAAAGAGTG
GAAACATCCCTGCTGGCACCACTGTCGACACCAAAATTACTCATCCATTCGAGTTTGACTTTTATCTTTG
CAGTCATGCTGGAATTCAGGGAACCAGTAGGCCGTCCCACTATCATGTGCTGTGGGACGACAACCATTTC
ACCTCTGACGAGCTGCAGGTCCTCACCTACCAGCTGTGCCACACCTATGTTCGCTGCACCCGCTCGGTCT
CCATTCCTGCACCAGCCTATTACGCCCACTTGGTGGCGTTTCGCGCCCGCTACCACTTGGTTGACAAAGA
ACATGACAGTGCTGAAGGCAGTCACACATCAGGTCAGAGTAACGGCAGAGATCAACAAGCCCTGGCCAAA
GCTGTGCAGATCCACCAGGACACACTGCGCACCATGTACTTCGCCTGACTCGAGCCTCTAGAACTATAGT
GAGTCGTATTACGTAGATCCAGACATGATAAGATACATTGATGAGTTTGGACAAACCACAACTAGAATGC
AGTGAAAAAAATGCTTTATTTGTGAAATTTGTGATGCTATTGCTTTATTTGTAACCATTATAAGCTGCAA
TAAACAAGTTAACAACAACAATTGCATTCATTTTATGTTTCAGGTTCAGGGGGAGGTGTGGGAGGTTTTT
TAATTCGCGGCCGCGGCGCCAATGCATTGGGCCCGGTACCCAGCTTTTGTTCCCTTTAGTGAGGGTTAAT
TGCGCGCTTGGCGTAATCATGGTCATAGCTGTTTCCTGTGTGAAATTGTTATCCGCTCACAATTCCACAC
AACATACGAGCCGGGAGCATAAAGTGTAAAGCCTGGGGTGCCTAATGAGTGAGCTAACTCACATTAATTG
CGTTGCGCTCACTGCCCGCTTTCCAGTCGGGAAACCTGTCGTGCCAGCTGCATTAATGAATCGGCCAACG
CGCGGGGAGAGGCGGTTTGCGTATTGGGCGCTCTTCCGCTTCCTCGCTCACTGACTCGCTGCGCTCGGTC
GTTCGGCTGCGGCGAGCGGTATCAGCTCACTCAAAGGCGGTAATACGGTTATCCACAGAATCAGGGGATA
ACGCAGGAAAGAACATGTGAGCAAAAGGCCAGCAAAAGGCCAGGAACCGTAAAAAGGCCGCGTTGCTGGC
GTTTTTCCATAGGCTCCGCCCCCCTGACGAGCATCACAAAAATCGACGCTCAAGTCAGAGGTGGCGAAAC
CCGACAGGACTATAAAGATACCAGGCGTTTCCCCCTGGAAGCTCCCTCGTGCGCTCTCCTGTTCCGACCC
TGCCGCTTACCGGATACCTGTCCGCCTTTCTCCCTTCGGGAAGCGTGGCGCTTTCTCATAGCTCACGCTG
TAGGTATCTCAGTTCGGTGTAGGTCGTTCGCTCCAAGCTGGGCTGTGTGCACGAACCCCCCGTTCAGCCC
GACCGCTGCGCCTTATCCGGTAACTATCGTCTTGAGTCCAACCCGGTAAGACACGACTTATCGCCACTGG
CAGCAGCCACTGGTAACAGGATTAGCAGAGCGAGGTATGTAGGCGGTGCTACAGAGTTCTTGAAGTGGTG
GCCTAACTACGGCTACACTAGAAGAACAGTATTTGGTATCTGCGCTCTGCTGAAGCCAGTTACCTTCGGA
AAAAGAGTTGGTAGCTCTTGATCCGGCAAACAAACCACCGCTGGTAGCGGTGGTTTTTTTGTTTGCAAGC
AGCAGATTACGCGCAGAAAAAAAGGATCTCAAGAAGATCCTTTGATCTTTTCTACGGGGTCTGACGCTCA
GTGGAACGAAAACTCACGTTAAGGGATTTTGGTCATGAGATTATCAAAAAGGATCTTCACCTAGATCCTT
TTAAATTAAAAATGAAGTTTTAAATCAATCTAAAGTATATATGAGTAAACTTGGTCTGACAGTTACCAAT
GCTTAATCAGTGAGGCACCTATCTCAGCGATCTGTCTATTTCGTTCATCCATAGTTGCCTGACTCCCCGT
CGTGTAGATAACTACGATACGGGAGGGCTTACCATCTGGCCCCAGTGCTGCAATGATACCGCGAGACCCA
CGCTCACCGGCTCCAGATTTATCAGCAATAAACCAGCCAGCCGGAAGGGCCGAGCGCAGAAGTGGTCCTG
CAACTTTATCCGCCTCCATCCAGTCTATTAATTGTTGCCGGGAAGCTAGAGTAAGTAGTTCGCCAGTTAA
TAGTTTGCGCAACGTTGTTGCCATTGCTACAGGCATCGTGGTGTCACGCTCGTCGTTTGGTATGGCTTCA
TTCAGCTCCGGTTCCCAACGATCAAGGCGAGTTACATGATCCCCCATGTTGTGCAAAAAAGCGGTTAGCT
CCTTCGGTCCTCCGATCGTTGTCAGAAGTAAGTTGGCCGCAGTGTTATCACTCATGGTTATGGCAGCACT
GCATAATTCTCTTACTGTCATGCCATCCGTAAGATGCTTTTCTGTGACTGGTGAGTACTCAACCAAGTCA
TTCTGAGAATAGTGTATGCGGCGACCGAGTTGCTCTTGCCCGGCGTCAATACGGGATAATACCGCGCCAC
ATAGCAGAACTTTAAAAGTGCTCATCATTGGAAAACGTTCTTCGGGGCGAAAACTCTCAAGGATCTTACC
GCTGTTGAGATCCAGTTCGATGTAACCCACTCGTGCACCCAACTGATCTTCAGCATCTTTTACTTTCACC
AGCGTTTCTGGGTGAGCAAAAACAGGAAGGCAAAATGCCGCAAAAAAGGGAATAAGGGCGACACGGAAAT
GTTGAATACTCATACTCTTCCTTTTTCAATATTATTGAAGCATTTATCAGGGTTATTGTCTCATGAGCGG
ATACATATTTGAATGTATTTAGAAAAATAAACAAATAGGGGTTCCGCGCACATTTCCCCGAAAAGTGCCA
CCTAAATTGTAAGCGTTAATATTTTGTTAAAATTCGCGTTAAATTTTTGTTAAATCAGCTCATTTTTTAA
CCAATAGGCCGAAATCGGCAAAATCCCTTATAAATCAAAAGAATAGACCGAGATAGGGT
[37 nt withheld, positions 5380-5416]
AAAGAACGTGGACTCCAACGTCAAAGG
[49 nt withheld, positions 5444-5492]
T
[91 nt withheld, positions 5494-5584]
G
[124 nt withheld, positions 5586-5709]
CCCATTCGCCATTCAGGCTGCGCAACTGTTGGGAAGGGCGATCGGTGCGGGCCTCTTCGCTATTACGCCA
GTCGACCGCCAATTCAATATGGCGTATATGGACTCATGCCAATTCAATATGGTGGATCTGGACCTGTGCC
AATTCAATATGGCGTATATGGACTCGTGCCAATTCAATATGGTGGATCTGGACCCCAGCCAATTCAATAT
GGCGGACTTGGCACCATGCCAATTCAATATGGCGGACCTGGCACTGTGCCAACTGGGGAGGGGTCTACTT
GGCACGGTGCCAAGTTTGAGGAGGGGTCTTGGCCCTGTGCCAAGTCCGCCATATTGAATTGGCATGGTGC
CAATAATGGCGGCCATATTGGCTATATGCCAGGATCAATATATAGGCAATATCCAATATGGCCCTATGCC
AATATGGCTATTGGCCAGGTTCAATACTATGTATTGGCCCTATGCCATATAGTATTCCATATATGGGTTT
TCCTATTGACGTAGATAGCCCCTCCCAATGGGCGGTCCCATATACCATATATGGGGCTTCCTAATACCGC
CCATAGCCACTCCCCCATTGACGTCAATGGTCTCTATATATGGTCTTTCCTATTGACGTCATATGGGCGG
TCCTATTGACGTATATGGCGCCTCCCCCATTGACGTCAATTACGGTAAATGGCCCGCCTGGCTCAATGCC
CATTGACGTCAATAGGACCACCCACCATTGACGTCAATGGGATGGCTCATTGCCCATTCATATCCGTTCT
CACGCCCCCTATTGACGTCAATGACGGTAAATGGCCCACTTGGCAGTACATCAATATCTATTAATAGTAA
CTTGGCAAGTACATTACTATTGGAAGTACGCCAGGGTACATTGGCAGTACTCCCATTGACGTCAATGGCG
GTAAATGGCCCGCGATGGCTGCCAAGTACATCCCCATTGACGTCAATGGGGAGGGGCAATGACGCAAATG
GGCGTTCCATTGACGTAAATGGGCGGTAGGCGTGCCTAATGGGAGGTCTATATAAGCAATGCTCGTTTAG
GGAAC
Features (pLannotate 1.2.2; 16 found; start..end, strand, type, name):
     35..53      +  promoter       SP6 promoter: promoter for bacteriophage SP6 RNA polymerase
    133..153     +  CDS            FLAG (fragment): FLAG® epitope tag, followed by an enterokinase cleavage site
    259..2775    +  CDS            AGO2: AGO2_RABIT - Also known as EIF2C2. Experimental evidence at protein level: Swiss-Prot protein existence level 1. Required for RNA-mediated gene silencing (RNAi) by the RNA- induced silencing complex (RISC). The 'minimal RISC' appears to include AGO2 bound to a short guide RNA such as a microRNA (miRNA) or short interfering RNA (siRNA). These guide RNAs direct RISC to complementary mRNAs that are targets for RISC-mediated gene silencing. The precise mechanism of gene silencing depends on the degree of complementarity between the miRNA or siRNA and its target. Binding of RISC to a perfectly comp
   2794..2811    -  promoter       T7 promoter (fragment): promoter for bacteriophage T7 RNA polymerase
   2816..2950    -  polyA_signal   SV40 poly(A) signal: SV40 polyadenylation signal
   3063..3081    -  promoter       T3 promoter: promoter for bacteriophage T3 RNA polymerase
   3126..3142    -  protein_bind   lac operator: The lac repressor binds to the lac operator to inhibit transcription in E. coli. This inhibition can be relieved by adding lactose or isopropyl-β-D-thiogalactopyranoside (IPTG). lac repressor encoded by lacI
   3150..3180    -  promoter       lac promoter: promoter for the E. coli lac operon
   3195..3216    -  protein_bind   CAP binding site: CAP binding activates transcription in the presence of cAMP. E. coli catabolite activator protein
   3229..3321    -  CDS            lacI (fragment): lac repressor; lacI; The lac repressor binds to the lac operator to inhibit transcription in E. coli. This inhibition can be relieved by adding lactose or isopropyl-β-D-thiogalactopyranoside (IPTG).
   3504..4092    -  rep_origin     ori: high-copy-number ColE1/pMB1/pBR322/pUC origin of replication
   4263..5123    -  CDS            AmpR: β-lactamase; bla; confers resistance to ampicillin, carbenicillin, and related antibiotics
   5124..5228    -  promoter       AmpR promoter: bla
   5281..5709    -  rep_origin     f1 ori (sequence partly withheld): f1 bacteriophage origin of replication; arrow indicates direction of (+) strand synthesis
   5714..5780    -  CDS            lacZα (fragment): LacZα fragment of β-galactosidase; lacZ fragment
   5787..6764    +  promoter       CMV IE94 promoter: enhancer/promoter region of simian cytomegalovirus major immediate early transcription unit IE94
