[The description below was written by a language model from this plasmid's Addgene catalogue record and pLannotate feature annotations shown in this document.]
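Description:
pCS2+-FLAG3-drAgo2 is a pCS2+-based expression plasmid carrying the zebrafish (Danio rerio) Argonaute2 coding sequence, ago2, fused at its N terminus to a 3xFLAG epitope tag, and is intended for producing the tagged protein in zebrafish embryos. It is propagated in E. coli as a high-copy plasmid through a ColE1/pUC-type origin and selected with ampicillin via the β-lactamase gene. An f1 phage origin and remnants of the lac region (lac promoter and operator, CAP site, lacZα and lacI fragments) are carried over from the backbone.

The insert was assembled by Gibson cloning into the usual pCS2+ expression arrangement. The simian cytomegalovirus IE94 enhancer/promoter sits upstream and, across the circular junction of the sequence, is followed by an SP6 phage promoter, the FLAG tag, the Ago2 open reading frame and an SV40 polyadenylation signal. The annotation software detected only a fragment of FLAG and matched the open reading frame to rabbit AGO2 by homology, but the catalogue entry identifies the tag as 3xFLAG and the gene as the zebrafish orthologue. This layout allows two routes to expression: the CMV IE94 promoter can drive transcription directly from plasmid DNA in vertebrate cells or embryos, while the SP6 promoter permits in vitro synthesis of sense mRNA suitable for embryo injection. The record does not say which route was used. T7 and T3 promoters lie downstream in the antisense orientation.

Ago2 is the catalytic core of the RNA-induced silencing complex, binding small guide RNAs and directing silencing or cleavage of complementary targets. The FLAG tag supports detection or immunopurification of the protein, consistent with the associated study of the impaired slicing activity of fish Argonaute2.
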