Addgene plasmid #221712: pCS2+-FLAG3-drAgo2
Purpose: Expression of zebrafish Ago2 with N-terminal 3xFLAG tag in zebrafish embryos.
Depositing lab: David Bartel. Depositing organization: Whitehead Institute for Biomedical Research. Publication: A Seed Mismatch Enhances Argonaute2-Catalyzed Cleavage and Partially Rescues Severely Impaired Cleavage Found in Fish. Chen GR, Sive H, Bartel DP. Mol Cell. 2017 Dec 21;68(6):1095-1107.e5. doi: 10.1016/j.molcel.2017.11.032. PubMed 29272705.
Backbone
  Vector backbone: pCS2+
  Vector type: Fish expression
Growth in bacteria
  Bacterial resistance: Ampicillin, 100 μg/mL
  Growth temperature: 37°C
  Growth strain: DH5alpha
  Copy number: High Copy
Gene/Insert
  Gene/Insert name: drAgo2
  Species: D. rerio (zebrafish)
  Entrez Gene: ago2
  Tag / fusion protein: 3xFLAG (N terminal on insert)
  Cloning method: Gibson Cloning
Terms and licenses: Academic/Nonprofit Terms; Industry Terms: Not Available to Industry
How to cite: pCS2+-FLAG3-drAgo2 was a gift from David Bartel (Addgene plasmid # 221712 ; http://n2t.net/addgene:221712 ; RRID:Addgene_221712)
